Addgene plasmid #53540: pMPRA3-CMV-Clover
Purpose: Fluorescent reporter control for pMPRA3
Depositing lab: Tarjei Mikkelsen. Depositing organization: Broad Institute. Publication: Massively parallel reporter assays in cultured Mammalian cells. Melnikov A, Zhang X, Rogov P, Wang L, Mikkelsen TS. J Vis Exp. 2014 Aug 17;(90). doi: 10.3791/51719. PubMed 25177895.
Backbone
  Vector backbone: pMPRA3
  Backbone manufacturer: Broad Institute
  Total vector size (bp): 5597
  Vector type: Mammalian Expression
  Selectable markers: Truncated H2Kk cell surface marker
Growth in bacteria
  Bacterial resistance: Ampicillin, 100 μg/mL
  Growth temperature: 37°C
  Growth strain: DH5alpha
  Copy number: High Copy
Gene/Insert
  Gene/Insert name: Clover GFP
  Species: Synthetic; Aequorea victoria
  Insert size (bp): 717
  Promoter: CMV IE
  Cloning method: Restriction Enzyme; 5′ cloning site SfiI (not destroyed); 3′ cloning site SfiI (not destroyed)
  Sequencing primers: 5′ T7
Resource information
  A portion of this plasmid was derived from a plasmid made by: The CMV-Clover cassette is based on Addgene Plasmid 40259 (pcDNA3-Clover) from the Michael Lin laboratory, but the physical DNA used to construct pMPRA-CMV-clover was synthesized de novo by Genscript Inc.
Terms and licenses: Academic/Nonprofit Terms; Industry Terms: Not Available to Industry
Depositor comments: Addgene sequencing detected an IS1 transposable element
How to cite: pMPRA3-CMV-Clover was a gift from Tarjei Mikkelsen (Addgene plasmid # 53540 ; http://n2t.net/addgene:53540 ; RRID:Addgene_53540)
