[The description below was written by a language model from this plasmid's Addgene catalogue record and pLannotate feature annotations shown in this document.]
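Description:
pMPRA3-CMV-Clover is a mammalian expression plasmid built on the pMPRA3 backbone used for massively parallel reporter assays, and it serves as the fluorescent reporter control for that vector. It is maintained in E. coli as a high-copy plasmid through a ColE1/pUC-type origin and selected with ampicillin via the β-lactamase gene. The payload is a 717 bp coding sequence for Clover, a bright green/yellow fluorescent protein derived from Aequorea victoria GFP. Clover is driven by the human cytomegalovirus immediate-early enhancer and promoter and followed by an SV40 polyadenylation signal. The cassette sits between two retained SfiI sites, and the record notes that it was modelled on an existing pcDNA3-Clover design but synthesized de novo. T7 and SP6 phage promoters flank the Clover open reading frame, presumably carried over from the parent design.

A second, independent transcription unit places a truncated mouse H-2Kk (H2-K1) cell-surface protein under the SV40 enhancer/early promoter with a synthetic poly(A) signal. The record lists this as the selectable marker, so transfected cells can be identified or enriched by surface labelling rather than drug selection. Upstream of the CMV cassette, a synthetic poly(A) signal and an RNA polymerase II pause site from the human α2-globin gene help insulate the reporter from read-through transcription originating in the backbone. Short annotated fragments, such as the HIV-1 LTR, large T antigen and TcR matches, appear to be incidental sequence similarities or remnants.

The two sequence records differ. The long-read full sequence (6,294 nt) contains a 768 bp IS1 bacterial insertion element interrupting the upstream synthetic poly(A) signal, as flagged in the repository comments. The shorter 5,537 nt record lacks it and is closer to the stated size of 5,597 bp.
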