Features (pLannotate 1.2.2; 18 found; start..end, strand, type, name):
     14..392     +  enhancer       CMV enhancer: human cytomegalovirus immediate early enhancer
    393..596     +  promoter       CMV promoter: human cytomegalovirus (CMV) immediate early promoter
    592..625     +  LTR            5' LTR (truncated) (fragment): truncated 5' long terminal repeat (LTR) from HIV-1
    641..659     +  promoter       T7 promoter: promoter for bacteriophage T7 RNA polymerase
    725..1441    +  CDS            Clover: Clover is a basic (constitutively fluorescent) green/yellow fluorescent protein published in 2012, derived from Aequorea victoria. It is reported to be a rapidly-maturing weak dimer with high acid sensitivity.
   1457..1475    -  promoter       SP6 promoter: promoter for bacteriophage SP6 RNA polymerase
   1533..1654    -  polyA_signal   SV40 poly(A) signal: SV40 polyadenylation signal
   1677..1745    -  CDS            large T antigen (fragment): large T antigen from SV40 (simian virus 40)
   1811..2168    +  promoter       SV40 promoter: SV40 enhancer and early promoter
   2199..3218    +  CDS            H2-K1 (fragment): HA1K_MOUSE - Also known as H2-K. Experimental evidence at protein level: Swiss-Prot protein existence level 1. Involved in the presentation of foreign antigens to the immune system. From Mus musculus (Mouse).
   3245..3293    +  polyA_signal   poly(A) signal: synthetic polyadenylation signal
   3299..3431    +  CDS            TcR (fragment): tetracycline efflux protein; tet; confers resistance to tetracycline
   3611..4199    -  rep_origin     ori: high-copy-number ColE1/pMB1/pBR322/pUC origin of replication
   4399..5259    -  CDS            AmpR: β-lactamase confers resistance to ampicillin, carbenicillin, and related antibiotics
   5260..5301    -  promoter       AmpR promoter (fragment): bla
   5364..5408    +  polyA_signal   poly(A) signal (fragment): synthetic polyadenylation signal
   5409..6176    -  mobile_element IS1: prokaryotic transposable element IS1
   6203..6294    +  misc_feature   pause site: RNA polymerase II transcriptional pause signal from the human α2 globin gene
>Addgene plasmid #53540 | pMPRA3-CMV-Clover | addgene full sequence | sequence record 451375 | Addgene Long Read Sequencing Result
GGCCTAACTGGCCACATTGATTATTGACTAGTTATTAATAGTAATCAATTACGGGGTCATTAGTTCATAG
CCCATATATGGAGTTCCGCGTTACATAACTTACGGTAAATGGCCCGCCTGGCTGACCGCCCAACGACCCC
CGCCCATTGACGTCAATAATGACGTATGTTCCCATAGTAACGCCAATAGGGACTTTCCATTGACGTCAAT
GGGTGGACTATTTACGGTAAACTGCCCACTTGGCAGTACATCAAGTGTATCATATGCCAAGTACGCCCCC
TATTGACGTCAATGACGGTAAATGGCCCGCCTGGCATTATGCCCAGTACATGACCTTATGGGACTTTCCT
ACTTGGCAGTACATCTACGTATTAGTCATCGCTATTACCATGGTGATGCGGTTTTGGCAGTACATCAATG
GGCGTGGATAGCGGTTTGACTCACGGGGATTTCCAAGTCTCCACCCCATTGACGTCAATGGGAGTTTGTT
TTGGCACCAAAATCAACGGGACTTTCCAAAATGTCGTAACAACTCCGCCCCATTGACGCAAATGGGCGGT
AGGCGTGTACGGTGGGAGGTCTATATAAGCAGAGCTCTCTGGCTAACTAGAGAACCCACTGCTTACTGGC
TTATCGAAATTAATACGACTCACTATAGGGAGACCCAAGCTTGGTACCGAGCTCGGATCCACTAGTAACG
GCCGCCAGTGTGCTGGAATTCGGCATGGTGAGCAAGGGCGAGGAGCTGTTCACCGGGGTGGTGCCCATCC
TGGTCGAGCTGGACGGCGACGTAAACGGCCACAAGTTCAGCGTCCGCGGCGAGGGCGAGGGCGATGCCAC
CAACGGCAAGCTGACCCTGAAGTTCATCTGCACCACCGGCAAGCTGCCCGTGCCCTGGCCCACCCTCGTG
ACCACCTTCGGCTACGGCGTGGCCTGCTTCAGCCGCTACCCCGACCACATGAAGCAGCACGACTTCTTCA
AGTCCGCCATGCCCGAAGGCTACGTCCAGGAGCGCACCATCTCTTTCAAGGACGACGGTACCTACAAGAC
CCGCGCCGAGGTGAAGTTCGAGGGCGACACCCTGGTGAACCGCATCGAGCTGAAGGGCATCGACTTCAAG
GAGGACGGCAACATCCTGGGGCACAAGCTGGAGTACAACTTCAACAGCCACAACGTCTATATCACGGCCG
ACAAGCAGAAGAACGGCATCAAGGCTAACTTCAAGATCCGCCACAACGTTGAGGACGGCAGCGTGCAGCT
CGCCGACCACTACCAGCAGAACACCCCCATCGGCGACGGCCCCGTGCTGCTGCCCGACAACCACTACCTG
AGCCATCAGTCCGCCCTGAGCAAAGACCCCAACGAGAAGCGCGATCACATGGTCCTGCTGGAGTTCGTGA
CCGCCGCCGGGATTACACATGGCATGGACGAGCTGTACAAGTCTAGAGGGCCCTATTCTATAGTGTCACC
TAAATGCTAGGGCCTCGGCGGCCAAGCTAGTCGGGGCGGCCGGCCGCTTCGAGCAGACATGATAAGATAC
ATTGATGAGTTTGGACAAACCACAACTAGAATGCAGTGAAAAAAATGCTTTATTTGTGAAATTTGTGATG
CTATTGCTTTATTTGTAACCATTATAAGCTGCAATAAACAAGTTAACAACAACAATTGCATTCATTTTAT
GTTTCAGGTTCAGGGGGAGGTGTGGGAGGTTTTTTAAAGCAAGTAAAACCTCTACAAATGTGGTAAAATC
GATAAGCGCAGCACCATGGCCTGAAATAACCTCTGAAAGAGGAACTTGGTTAGCTACCTTCTGAGGCGGA
AAGAACCAGCTGTGGAATGTGTGTCAGTTAGGGTGTGGAAAGTCCCCAGGCTCCCCAGCAGGCAGAAGTA
TGCAAAGCATGCATCTCAATTAGTCAGCAACCAGGTGTGGAAAGTCCCCAGGCTCCCCAGCAGGCAGAAG
TATGCAAAGCATGCATCTCAATTAGTCAGCAACCATAGTCCCGCCCCTAACTCCGCCCATCCCGCCCCTA
ACTCCGCCCAGTTCCGCCCATTCTCCGCCCCATGGCTGACTAATTTTTTTTATTTATGCAGAGGCCGAGG
CCGCCTCTGCCTCTGAGCTATTCCAGAAGTAGTGAGGAGGCTTTTTTGGAGGCCTAGGCTTTTGCAAAAA
GCTCGATTCTTCTGACACTAGCGCCACCATGGCACCCTGCATGCTGCTCCTGCTGTTGGCGGCTGCCCTG
GCCCCGACTCAGACCCGCGCGGGCCCACATTCGCTGAGGTATTTCCACACCGCCGTGTCCCGGCCCGGCC
TCGGGAAGCCCCGGTTCATCTCTGTCGGCTACGTGGACGACACGCAGTTCGTGCGCTTCGACAGCGACGC
GGAGAATCCGAGGTATGAGCCGCGGGTGCGGTGGATGGAGCAGGTGGAGCCCGAGTATTGGGAGCGGAAC
ACGCAGATCGCCAAGGGCAATGAGCAGATTTTCCGAGTGAACCTGAGGACCGCGCTGCGCTACTACAACC
AGAGCGCGGGCGGCTCTCACACGTTCCAACGGATGTACGGCTGTGAGGTGGGGTCGGACTGGCGCCTCCT
CCGCGGGTACGAGCAGTACGCATACGACGGCTGCGATTACATCGCCCTGAACGAAGACCTGAAAACGTGG
ACGGCGGCCGACATGGCGGCGCTGATCACCAAACACAAGTGGGAGCAGGCTGGTGATGCAGAGAGAGACC
GGGCCTACCTGGAGGGCACGTGCGTGGAGTGGCTCCGCAGATACCTGCAGCTCGGGAACGCGACGCTGCC
GCGCACAGATTCCCCAAAGGCCCATGTGACCCGTCACAGCAGACCTGAAGATAAAGTCACCCTGAGGTGC
TGGGCCCTGGGCTTCTACCCTGCTGACATCACCCTGACCTGGCAGTTGAATGGGGAGGAGCTGACCCAGG
ACATGGAGCTTGTGGAGACCAGGCCTGCAGGGGATGGAACCTTCCAGAAGTGGGCATCTGTGGTGGTGCC
TCTTGGGAAGGAGCAGTATTACACATGCCATGTGTACCATCAGGGGCTGCCTGAGCCCCTCACCCTGAGA
TGGGAGCCTCCTCCATCCACTGTCTCCAACACGGTAATCATTGCTGTTCTGGTTGTCCTTGGAGCTGCAA
TAGTCACTGGAGCTGTGGTGGCTTTTGTGATGAAGATGAGAAGGAGAAACACAGGTGGAAAAGGAGGGTG
AACTCTTGAACCGGTCATGGCCGCAATAAAATATCTTTATTTTCATTACATCTGTGTGTTGGTTTTTTGT
GTGGGATCCGTCGACCGATGCCCTTGAGAGCCTTCAACCCAGTCAGCTCCTTCCGGTGGGCGCGGGGCAT
GACTATCGTCGCCGCACTTATGACTGTCTTCTTTATCATGCAACTCGTAGGACAGGTGCCGGCAGCGCTC
TTCCGCTTCCTCGCTCACTGACTCGCTGCGCTCGGTCGTTCGGCTGCGGCGAGCGGTATCAGCTCACTCA
AAGGCGGTAATACGGTTATCCACAGAATCAGGGGATAACGCAGGAAAGAACATGTGAGCAAAAGGCCAGC
AAAAGGCCAGGAACCGTAAAAAGGCCGCGTTGCTGGCGTTTTTCCATAGGCTCCGCCCCCCTGACGAGCA
TCACAAAAATCGACGCTCAAGTCAGAGGTGGCGAAACCCGACAGGACTATAAAGATACCAGGCGTTTCCC
CCTGGAAGCTCCCTCGTGCGCTCTCCTGTTCCGACCCTGCCGCTTACCGGATACCTGTCCGCCTTTCTCC
CTTCGGGAAGCGTGGCGCTTTCTCATAGCTCACGCTGTAGGTATCTCAGTTCGGTGTAGGTCGTTCGCTC
CAAGCTGGGCTGTGTGCACGAACCCCCCGTTCAGCCCGACCGCTGCGCCTTATCCGGTAACTATCGTCTT
GAGTCCAACCCGGTAAGACACGACTTATCGCCACTGGCAGCAGCCACTGGTAACAGGATTAGCAGAGCGA
GGTATGTAGGCGGTGCTACAGAGTTCTTGAAGTGGTGGCCTAACTACGGCTACACTAGAAGAACAGTATT
TGGTATCTGCGCTCTGCTGAAGCCAGTTACCTTCGGAAAAAGAGTTGGTAGCTCTTGATCCGGCAAACAA
ACCACCGCTGGTAGCGGTGGTTTTTTTGTTTGCAAGCAGCAGATTACGCGCAGAAAAAAAGGATCTCAAG
AAGATCCTTTGATCTTTTCTACGGGGTCTGACGCTCAGTGGAACGAAAACTCACGTTAAGGGATTTTGGT
CATGAGATTATCAAAAAGGATCTTCACCTAGATCCTTTTAAATTAAAAATGAAGTTTTAAATCAATCTAA
AGTATATATGAGTAAACTTGGTCTGACAGCGGCCGCAAATGCTAAACCACTGCAGTGGTTACCAGTGCTT
GATCAGTGAGGCACCGATCTCAGCGATCTGCCTATTTCGTTCGTCCATAGTGGCCTGACTCCCCGTCGTG
TAGATCACTACGATTCGTGAGGGCTTACCATCAGGCCCCAGCGCAGCAATGATGCCGCGAGAGCCGCGTT
CACCGGCCCCCGATTTGTCAGCAATGAACCAGCCAGCAGGGAGGGCCGAGCGAAGAAGTGGTCCTGCTAC
TTTGTCCGCCTCCATCCAGTCTATGAGCTGCTGTCGTGATGCTAGAGTAAGAAGTTCGCCAGTGAGTAGT
TTCCGAAGAGTTGTGGCCATTGCTACTGGCATCGTGGTATCACGCTCGTCGTTCGGTATGGCTTCGTTCA
ACTCTGGTTCCCAGCGGTCAAGCCGGGTCACATGATCACCCATATTATGAAGAAATGCAGTCAGCTCCTT
AGGGCCTCCGATCGTTGTCAGAAGTAAGTTGGCCGCGGTGTTGTCGCTCATGGTAATGGCAGCACTACAC
AATTCTCTTACCGTCATGCCATCCGTAAGATGCTTTTCCGTGACCGGCGAGTACTCAACCAAGTCGTTTT
GTGAGTAGTGTATACGGCGACCAAGCTGCTCTTGCCCGGCGTCTATACGGGACAACACCGCGCCACATAG
CAGTACTTTGAAAGTGCTCATCATCGGGAATCGTTCTTCGGGGCGGAAAGACTCAAGGATCTTGCCGCTA
TTGAGATCCAGTTCGATATAGCCCACTCTTGCACCCAGTTGATCTTCAGCATCTTTTACTTTCACCAGCG
TTTCGGGGTGTGCAAAAACAGGCAAGCAAAATGCCGCAAAGAAGGGAATGAGTGCGACACGAAAATGTTG
GATGCTCATACTCGTCCTTTTTCAATATTATTGAAGCATTTATCAGGGTTACTAGTACGTCTCTCAAGGA
TAAGTAAGTAATATTAAGGTACGGGAGGTATTGGACAGGCCGCAATAAAATATCTTTATTTTCATTACAT
CTGTGTGTTGGTTTTTTGGGTAATGACTCCAACTTATTGATAGTGTTTTATGTTCAGATAATGCCCGATG
ACTTTGTCATGCAGCTCCACCGATTTTGAGAACGACAGCGACTTCCGTCCCAGCCGTGCCAGGTGCTGCC
TCAGATTCAGGTTATGCCGCTCAATTCGCTGCGTATATCGCTTGCTGATTACGTGCAGCTTTCCCTTCAG
GCGGGATTCATACAGCGGCCAGCCATCCGTCATCCATATCACCACGTCAAAGGGTGACAGCAGGCTCATA
AGACGCCCCAGCGTCGCCATAGTGCGTTCACCGAATACGTGCGCAACAACCGTCTTCCGGAGACTGTCAT
ACGCGTAAAACAGCCAGCGCTGGCGCGATTTAGCCCCGACATAGCCCCACTGTTCGTCCATTTCCGCGCA
GACGATGACGTCACTGCCCGGCTGTATGCGCGAGGTTACCGACTGCGGCCTGAGTTTTTTAAGTGACGTA
AAATCGTGTTGAGGCCAACGCCCATAATGCGGGCTGTTGCCCGGCATCCAACGCCATTCATGGCCATATC
AATGATTTTCTGGTGCGTACCGGGTTGAGAAGCGGTGTAAGTGAACTGCAGTTGCCATGTTTTACGGCAG
TGAGAGCAGAGATAGCGCTGATGTCCGGCGGTGCTTTTGCCGTTACGCACCACCCCGTCAGTAGCTGAAC
AGGAGGGACAGCTGATAGAAACAGAAGCCACTGGAGCACCTCAAAAACACCATCATACACTAAATCAGTA
AGTTGGCAGCATCACCGGTTTTTTGTGTGAATCGATAGTACTAACATACGCTCTCCATCAAAACAAAACG
AAACAAAACAAACTAGCAAAATAGGCTGTCCCCAGTGCAAGTGCAGGTGCCAGAACATTTCTCT
