Features (pLannotate 1.2.2; 17 found; start..end, strand, type, name):
     14..392     +  enhancer       CMV enhancer: human cytomegalovirus immediate early enhancer
    393..596     +  promoter       CMV promoter: human cytomegalovirus (CMV) immediate early promoter
    592..625     +  LTR            5' LTR (truncated) (fragment): truncated 5' long terminal repeat (LTR) from HIV-1
    641..659     +  promoter       T7 promoter: promoter for bacteriophage T7 RNA polymerase
    725..1441    +  CDS            Clover: Clover is a basic (constitutively fluorescent) green/yellow fluorescent protein published in 2012, derived from Aequorea victoria. It is reported to be a rapidly-maturing weak dimer with high acid sensitivity.
   1457..1475    -  promoter       SP6 promoter: promoter for bacteriophage SP6 RNA polymerase
   1533..1654    -  polyA_signal   SV40 poly(A) signal: SV40 polyadenylation signal
   1677..1745    -  CDS            large T antigen (fragment): large T antigen from SV40 (simian virus 40)
   1811..2168    +  promoter       SV40 promoter: SV40 enhancer and early promoter
   2199..3218    +  CDS            H2-K1 (fragment): HA1K_MOUSE - Also known as H2-K. Experimental evidence at protein level: Swiss-Prot protein existence level 1. Involved in the presentation of foreign antigens to the immune system. From Mus musculus (Mouse).
   3245..3293    +  polyA_signal   poly(A) signal: synthetic polyadenylation signal
   3343..3451    +  CDS            TcR (fragment): tetracycline efflux protein; tet; confers resistance to tetracycline
   3631..4219    -  rep_origin     ori: high-copy-number ColE1/pMB1/pBR322/pUC origin of replication
   4419..5279    -  CDS            AmpR: β-lactamase confers resistance to ampicillin, carbenicillin, and related antibiotics
   5280..5321    -  promoter       AmpR promoter (fragment): bla
   5384..5432    +  polyA_signal   poly(A) signal: synthetic polyadenylation signal
   5446..5537    +  misc_feature   pause site: RNA polymerase II transcriptional pause signal from the human α2 globin gene
>Addgene plasmid #53540 | pMPRA3-CMV-Clover | analyzer sequence | sequence record 83435
GGCCTAACTGGCCACATTGATTATTGACTAGTTATTAATAGTAATCAATTACGGGGTCATTAGTTCATAG
CCCATATATGGAGTTCCGCGTTACATAACTTACGGTAAATGGCCCGCCTGGCTGACCGCCCAACGACCCC
CGCCCATTGACGTCAATAATGACGTATGTTCCCATAGTAACGCCAATAGGGACTTTCCATTGACGTCAAT
GGGTGGACTATTTACGGTAAACTGCCCACTTGGCAGTACATCAAGTGTATCATATGCCAAGTACGCCCCC
TATTGACGTCAATGACGGTAAATGGCCCGCCTGGCATTATGCCCAGTACATGACCTTATGGGACTTTCCT
ACTTGGCAGTACATCTACGTATTAGTCATCGCTATTACCATGGTGATGCGGTTTTGGCAGTACATCAATG
GGCGTGGATAGCGGTTTGACTCACGGGGATTTCCAAGTCTCCACCCCATTGACGTCAATGGGAGTTTGTT
TTGGCACCAAAATCAACGGGACTTTCCAAAATGTCGTAACAACTCCGCCCCATTGACGCAAATGGGCGGT
AGGCGTGTACGGTGGGAGGTCTATATAAGCAGAGCTCTCTGGCTAACTAGAGAACCCACTGCTTACTGGC
TTATCGAAATTAATACGACTCACTATAGGGAGACCCAAGCTTGGTACCGAGCTCGGATCCACTAGTAACG
GCCGCCAGTGTGCTGGAATTCGGCATGGTGAGCAAGGGCGAGGAGCTGTTCACCGGGGTGGTGCCCATCC
TGGTCGAGCTGGACGGCGACGTAAACGGCCACAAGTTCAGCGTCCGCGGCGAGGGCGAGGGCGATGCCAC
CAACGGCAAGCTGACCCTGAAGTTCATCTGCACCACCGGCAAGCTGCCCGTGCCCTGGCCCACCCTCGTG
ACCACCTTCGGCTACGGCGTGGCCTGCTTCAGCCGCTACCCCGACCACATGAAGCAGCACGACTTCTTCA
AGTCCGCCATGCCCGAAGGCTACGTCCAGGAGCGCACCATCTCTTTCAAGGACGACGGTACCTACAAGAC
CCGCGCCGAGGTGAAGTTCGAGGGCGACACCCTGGTGAACCGCATCGAGCTGAAGGGCATCGACTTCAAG
GAGGACGGCAACATCCTGGGGCACAAGCTGGAGTACAACTTCAACAGCCACAACGTCTATATCACGGCCG
ACAAGCAGAAGAACGGCATCAAGGCTAACTTCAAGATCCGCCACAACGTTGAGGACGGCAGCGTGCAGCT
CGCCGACCACTACCAGCAGAACACCCCCATCGGCGACGGCCCCGTGCTGCTGCCCGACAACCACTACCTG
AGCCATCAGTCCGCCCTGAGCAAAGACCCCAACGAGAAGCGCGATCACATGGTCCTGCTGGAGTTCGTGA
CCGCCGCCGGGATTACACATGGCATGGACGAGCTGTACAAGTCTAGAGGGCCCTATTCTATAGTGTCACC
TAAATGCTAGGGCCTCGGCGGCCAAGCTAGTCGGGGCGGCCGGCCGCTTCGAGCAGACATGATAAGATAC
ATTGATGAGTTTGGACAAACCACAACTAGAATGCAGTGAAAAAAATGCTTTATTTGTGAAATTTGTGATG
CTATTGCTTTATTTGTAACCATTATAAGCTGCAATAAACAAGTTAACAACAACAATTGCATTCATTTTAT
GTTTCAGGTTCAGGGGGAGGTGTGGGAGGTTTTTTAAAGCAAGTAAAACCTCTACAAATGTGGTAAAATC
GATAAGCGCAGCACCATGGCCTGAAATAACCTCTGAAAGAGGAACTTGGTTAGCTACCTTCTGAGGCGGA
AAGAACCAGCTGTGGAATGTGTGTCAGTTAGGGTGTGGAAAGTCCCCAGGCTCCCCAGCAGGCAGAAGTA
TGCAAAGCATGCATCTCAATTAGTCAGCAACCAGGTGTGGAAAGTCCCCAGGCTCCCCAGCAGGCAGAAG
TATGCAAAGCATGCATCTCAATTAGTCAGCAACCATAGTCCCGCCCCTAACTCCGCCCATCCCGCCCCTA
ACTCCGCCCAGTTCCGCCCATTCTCCGCCCCATGGCTGACTAATTTTTTTTATTTATGCAGAGGCCGAGG
CCGCCTCTGCCTCTGAGCTATTCCAGAAGTAGTGAGGAGGCTTTTTTGGAGGCCTAGGCTTTTGCAAAAA
GCTCGATTCTTCTGACACTAGCGCCACCATGGCACCCTGCATGCTGCTCCTGCTGTTGGCGGCTGCCCTG
GCCCCGACTCAGACCCGCGCGGGCCCACATTCGCTGAGGTATTTCCACACCGCCGTGTCCCGGCCCGGCC
TCGGGAAGCCCCGGTTCATCTCTGTCGGCTACGTGGACGACACGCAGTTCGTGCGCTTCGACAGCGACGC
GGAGAATCCGAGGTATGAGCCGCGGGTGCGGTGGATGGAGCAGGTGGAGCCCGAGTATTGGGAGCGGAAC
ACGCAGATCGCCAAGGGCAATGAGCAGATTTTCCGAGTGAACCTGAGGACCGCGCTGCGCTACTACAACC
AGAGCGCGGGCGGCTCTCACACGTTCCAACGGATGTACGGCTGTGAGGTGGGGTCGGACTGGCGCCTCCT
CCGCGGGTACGAGCAGTACGCATACGACGGCTGCGATTACATCGCCCTGAACGAAGACCTGAAAACGTGG
ACGGCGGCCGACATGGCGGCGCTGATCACCAAACACAAGTGGGAGCAGGCTGGTGATGCAGAGAGAGACC
GGGCCTACCTGGAGGGCACGTGCGTGGAGTGGCTCCGCAGATACCTGCAGCTCGGGAACGCGACGCTGCC
GCGCACAGATTCCCCAAAGGCCCATGTGACCCGTCACAGCAGACCTGAAGATAAAGTCACCCTGAGGTGC
TGGGCCCTGGGCTTCTACCCTGCTGACATCACCCTGACCTGGCAGTTGAATGGGGAGGAGCTGACCCAGG
ACATGGAGCTTGTGGAGACCAGGCCTGCAGGGGATGGAACCTTCCAGAAGTGGGCATCTGTGGTGGTGCC
TCTTGGGAAGGAGCAGTATTACACATGCCATGTGTACCATCAGGGGCTGCCTGAGCCCCTCACCCTGAGA
TGGGAGCCTCCTCCATCCACTGTCTCCAACACGGTAATCATTGCTGTTCTGGTTGTCCTTGGAGCTGCAA
TAGTCACTGGAGCTGTGGTGGCTTTTGTGATGAAGATGAGAAGGAGAAACACAGGTGGAAAAGGAGGGTG
AACTCTTGAACCGGTCATGGCCGCAATAAAATATCTTTATTTTCATTACATCTGTGTGTTGGTTTTTTGT
GTGGGATCCGTCGACCGATGCCCTTGAGAGCCTTCAACCCAGTCAGCTCCTTTTCAACCCAGTCAGCTCC
TTCCGGTGGGCGCGGGGCATGACTATCGTCGCCGCACTTATGACTGTCTTCTTTATCATGCAACTCGTAG
GACAGGTGCCGGCAGCGCTCTTCCGCTTCCTCGCTCACTGACTCGCTGCGCTCGGTCGTTCGGCTGCGGC
GAGCGGTATCAGCTCACTCAAAGGCGGTAATACGGTTATCCACAGAATCAGGGGATAACGCAGGAAAGAA
CATGTGAGCAAAAGGCCAGCAAAAGGCCAGGAACCGTAAAAAGGCCGCGTTGCTGGCGTTTTTCCATAGG
CTCCGCCCCCCTGACGAGCATCACAAAAATCGACGCTCAAGTCAGAGGTGGCGAAACCCGACAGGACTAT
AAAGATACCAGGCGTTTCCCCCTGGAAGCTCCCTCGTGCGCTCTCCTGTTCCGACCCTGCCGCTTACCGG
ATACCTGTCCGCCTTTCTCCCTTCGGGAAGCGTGGCGCTTTCTCATAGCTCACGCTGTAGGTATCTCAGT
TCGGTGTAGGTCGTTCGCTCCAAGCTGGGCTGTGTGCACGAACCCCCCGTTCAGCCCGACCGCTGCGCCT
TATCCGGTAACTATCGTCTTGAGTCCAACCCGGTAAGACACGACTTATCGCCACTGGCAGCAGCCACTGG
TAACAGGATTAGCAGAGCGAGGTATGTAGGCGGTGCTACAGAGTTCTTGAAGTGGTGGCCTAACTACGGC
TACACTAGAAGAACAGTATTTGGTATCTGCGCTCTGCTGAAGCCAGTTACCTTCGGAAAAAGAGTTGGTA
GCTCTTGATCCGGCAAACAAACCACCGCTGGTAGCGGTGGTTTTTTTGTTTGCAAGCAGCAGATTACGCG
CAGAAAAAAAGGATCTCAAGAAGATCCTTTGATCTTTTCTACGGGGTCTGACGCTCAGTGGAACGAAAAC
TCACGTTAAGGGATTTTGGTCATGAGATTATCAAAAAGGATCTTCACCTAGATCCTTTTAAATTAAAAAT
GAAGTTTTAAATCAATCTAAAGTATATATGAGTAAACTTGGTCTGACAGCGGCCGCAAATGCTAAACCAC
TGCAGTGGTTACCAGTGCTTGATCAGTGAGGCACCGATCTCAGCGATCTGCCTATTTCGTTCGTCCATAG
TGGCCTGACTCCCCGTCGTGTAGATCACTACGATTCGTGAGGGCTTACCATCAGGCCCCAGCGCAGCAAT
GATGCCGCGAGAGCCGCGTTCACCGGCCCCCGATTTGTCAGCAATGAACCAGCCAGCAGGGAGGGCCGAG
CGAAGAAGTGGTCCTGCTACTTTGTCCGCCTCCATCCAGTCTATGAGCTGCTGTCGTGATGCTAGAGTAA
GAAGTTCGCCAGTGAGTAGTTTCCGAAGAGTTGTGGCCATTGCTACTGGCATCGTGGTATCACGCTCGTC
GTTCGGTATGGCTTCGTTCAACTCTGGTTCCCAGCGGTCAAGCCGGGTCACATGATCACCCATATTATGA
AGAAATGCAGTCAGCTCCTTAGGGCCTCCGATCGTTGTCAGAAGTAAGTTGGCCGCGGTGTTGTCGCTCA
TGGTAATGGCAGCACTACACAATTCTCTTACCGTCATGCCATCCGTAAGATGCTTTTCCGTGACCGGCGA
GTACTCAACCAAGTCGTTTTGTGAGTAGTGTATACGGCGACCAAGCTGCTCTTGCCCGGCGTCTATACGG
GACAACACCGCGCCACATAGCAGTACTTTGAAAGTGCTCATCATCGGGAATCGTTCTTCGGGGCGGAAAG
ACTCAAGGATCTTGCCGCTATTGAGATCCAGTTCGATATAGCCCACTCTTGCACCCAGTTGATCTTCAGC
ATCTTTTACTTTCACCAGCGTTTCGGGGTGTGCAAAAACAGGCAAGCAAAATGCCGCAAAGAAGGGAATG
AGTGCGACACGAAAATGTTGGATGCTCATACTCGTCCTTTTTCAATATTATTGAAGCATTTATCAGGGTT
ACTAGTACGTCTCTCAAGGATAAGTAAGTAATATTAAGGTACGGGAGGTATTGGACAGGCCGCAATAAAA
TATCTTTATTTTCATTACATCTGTGTGTTGGTTTTTTGTGTGAATCGATAGTACTAACATACGCTCTCCA
TCAAAACAAAACGAAACAAAACAAACTAGCAAAATAGGCTGTCCCCAGTGCAAGTGCAGGTGCCAGAACA
TTTCTCT
