>Addgene plasmid #53540 | pMPRA3-CMV-Clover | addgene partial sequence | sequence record 84513 | CMV-F 5'-CGCAAATGGGCGGTAGGCGTG-3'
ACTAGAGAACCCACTGCTTACTGGCTTATCGAAATTAATACGACTCACTATAGGGAGACCCAAGCTTGGT
ACCGAGCTCGGATCCACTAGTAACGGCCGCCAGTGTGCTGGAATTCGGCATGGTGAGCAAGGGCGAGGAG
CTGTTCACCGGGGTGGTGCCCATCCTGGTCGAGCTGGACGGCGACGTAAACGGCCACAAGTTCAGCGTCC
GCGGCGAGGGCGAGGGCGATGCCACCAACGGCAAGCTGACCCTGAAGTTCATCTGCACCACCGGCAAGCT
GCCCGTGCCCTGGCCCACCCTCGTGACCACCTTCGGCTACGGCGTGGCCTGCTTCAGCCGCTACCCCGAC
CACATGAAGCAGCACGACTTCTTCAAGTCCGCCATGCCCGAAGGCTACGTCCAGGAGCGCACCATCTCTT
TCAAGGACGACGGTACCTACAAGACCCGCGCCGAGGTGAAGTTCGAGGGCGACACCCTGGTGAACCGCAT
CGAGCTGAAGGGCATCGACTTCAAGGAGGACGGCAACATCCTGGGGCACAAGCTGGAGTACAACTTCAAC
AGCCACAACGTCTATATCACGGCCGACAAGCAGAAGAACGGCATCAAGGCTAACTTCAAGATCCGCCACA
ACGTTGAGGACGGCAGCGTGCAGCTCGCCGACCACTACCAGCAGAACACCCCCATCGGCGACGGCCCCGT
GCTGCTGCCCGACAACCACTACCTGAGCCATCAGTCCGCCCTGAGCAAAGACCCCAACGAGAAGCGCGAT
CACATGGTCCTGCTGGAGTTCGTGACCGCCGCCGGGATTACACATGGCATGGACGAGCTGTACAAGTCTA
GAGGGCCCTATTCTATAGTGTCACCTAAATGCTAGGGCCTCGGCGGCCAAGCTAGTCGGGGCGGCCGGCC
GCTTCGAGCAGACATGATAAGATACATTGATGAGTTTGGACAAACCACAACTAGAATGCAGTGAAA
