>Addgene plasmid #53540 | pMPRA3-CMV-Clover | addgene partial sequence | sequence record 84734 | fBac-2 5'-gggaggttttttaaagcaagtaaa-3'
AGCGCAGCACCATGGCCTGAAATAACCTCTGAAAGAGGAACTTGGTTAGCTACCTTCTGAGGCGGAAAGA
ACCAGCTGTGGAATGTGTGTCAGTTAGGGTGTGGAAAGTCCCCAGGCTCCCCAGCAGGCAGAAGTATGCA
AAGCATGCATCTCAATTAGTCAGCAACCAGGTGTGGAAAGTCCCCAGGCTCCCCAGCAGGCAGAAGTATG
CAAAGCATGCATCTCAATTAGTCAGCAACCATAGTCCCGCCCCTAACTCCGCCCATCCCGCCCCTAACTC
CGCCCAGTTCCGCCCATTCTCCGCCCCATGGCTGACTAATTTTTTTTATTTATGCAGAGGCCGAGGCCGC
CTCTGCCTCTGAGCTATTCCAGAAGTAGTGAGGAGGCTTTTTTGGAGGCCTAGGCTTTTGCAAAAAGCTC
GATTCTTCTGACACTAGCGCCACCATGGCACCCTGCATGCTGCTCCTGCTGTTGGCGGCTGCCCTGGCCC
CGACTCAGACCCGCGCGGGCCCACATTCGCTGAGGTATTTCCACACCGCCGTGTCCCGGCCCGGCCTCGG
GAAGCCCCGGTTCATCTCTGTCGGCTACGTGGACGACACGCAGTTCGTGCGCTTCGACAGCGACGCGGAG
AATCCGAGGTATGAGCCGCGGGTGCGGTGGATGGAGCAGGTGGAGCCCGAGTATTGGGAGCGGAACACGC
AGATCGCCAAGGGCAATGAGCAGATTT
